Addgene plasmid #215539: pEF.DEST51-mTurquoise2
Purpose: Expression vector with the mTurquoise2 fluorescent protein
Depositing lab: Johanna Ivaska. Publication: Dynamic regulation of integrin beta1 phosphorylation supports invasion of breast cancer cells. Conway JRW, Joshi O, Kaivola J, Follain G, Gounis M, Kuhl D, Ivaska J. Nat Cell Biol. 2025 May 26. doi: 10.1038/s41556-025-01663-4. PubMed 40419795.
Backbone
  Vector backbone: pEF-DEST51
  Backbone manufacturer: Thermo Fisher Scientific Inc.
  Total vector size (bp): 6589
  Vector type: Mammalian Expression
  Selectable markers: Blasticidin
Growth in bacteria
  Bacterial resistance: Ampicillin, 100 μg/mL
  Growth temperature: 37°C
  Growth strain: DH5alpha
  Copy number: High Copy
Gene/Insert
  Gene/Insert name: mTurquoise2
  Species: Synthetic
  Insert size (bp): 720
  Promoter: EF1a
  Cloning method: Gateway Cloning
  Sequencing primers: 5′ EF1a_F; 3′ BGH_R
Terms and licenses: Academic/Nonprofit Terms; Industry Terms
How to cite: pEF.DEST51-mTurquoise2 was a gift from Johanna Ivaska (Addgene plasmid # 215539 ; http://n2t.net/addgene:215539 ; RRID:Addgene_215539)
