[The description below was written by a language model from this plasmid's Addgene catalogue record and pLannotate feature annotations shown in this document.]
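Description:
pEF.DEST51-mTurquoise2 is a mammalian expression plasmid of about 6.6 kb, built by Gateway recombination into the commercial pEF-DEST51 destination backbone. It is propagated in E. coli as a high-copy plasmid through a ColE1/pUC-type origin and selected with ampicillin via the β-lactamase gene. An f1 phage origin is also present. For selection in mammalian cells, the backbone carries a blasticidin S deaminase (BSD) gene placed behind tandem SV40 early and EM7 promoters and followed by an SV40 polyadenylation signal. This arrangement allows blasticidin resistance to be expressed in both mammalian and bacterial hosts.

The payload is a 720 bp synthetic, mammalian codon-optimized coding sequence for mTurquoise2, an enhanced monomeric cyan fluorescent protein. It sits between attB1 and attB2 sites, the scars left by the Gateway recombination that replaced the destination cassette. Transcription is driven by the strong constitutive human EF-1α promoter and terminated by the bovine growth hormone polyadenylation signal. A T7 promoter lies just upstream of attB1. A V5 epitope tag from the backbone lies downstream of attB2, but the record does not state whether the mTurquoise2 reading frame continues into it or ends at its own stop codon.

Several short annotations (fragments of CMV enhancer, SV40 small t antigen, bleomycin resistance genes, lacI and bom) are partial matches to backbone sequence rather than functional elements. The stated purpose is simply expression of mTurquoise2 in mammalian cells, which would suit use as a cyan fluorescent marker or as an untagged fluorophore control. The record does not specify a particular application.
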