Features (pLannotate 1.2.2; 25 found; start..end, strand, type, name):
    150..202     -  misc_feature   bom (fragment): basis of mobility region from pBR322
    357..375     +  enhancer       CMV enhancer (fragment): human cytomegalovirus immediate early enhancer
    400..466     +  CDS            small t antigen (fragment): SV40 (simian virus 40) small t antigen
    473..1651    +  promoter       EF-1α promoter: strong constitutive promoter for human elongation factor EF-1α
   1668..1686    +  promoter       T7 promoter: promoter for bacteriophage T7 RNA polymerase
   1718..1742    +  protein_bind   attB1: mutant version of attB; recombination site for the Gateway® BP reaction BP Clonase™
   1786..2505    +  CDS            mTurquoise2: enhanced monomeric variant of CFP (Goedhart et al., 2012) mammalian codon-optimized
   2523..2547    -  protein_bind   attB2: mutant version of attB; recombination site for the Gateway® BP reaction BP Clonase™
   2573..2614    +  CDS            V5 tag: epitope tag from simian virus 5
   2670..2894    +  polyA_signal   bGH poly(A) signal: bovine growth hormone polyadenylation signal
   2898..2919    +  promoter       SV40 promoter (fragment): SV40 enhancer and early promoter
   2940..3368    +  rep_origin     f1 ori (sequence partly withheld): f1 bacteriophage origin of replication; arrow indicates direction of (+) strand synthesis
   3382..3711    +  promoter       SV40 promoter: SV40 enhancer and early promoter
   3759..3806    +  promoter       EM7 promoter: synthetic bacterial promoter&nbsp
   3825..4223    +  CDS            BSD: blasticidin S deaminase; Aspergillus terreus BSD; confers resistance to blasticidin
   4224..4251    +  CDS            BleoR (fragment): antibiotic-binding protein; Sh ble from Streptoalloteichus hindustanus; confers resistance to bleomycin, phleomycin, and Zeocin™
   4261..4386    +  CDS            ble (fragment): BLE_KLEPN - Experimental evidence at protein level: Swiss-Prot protein existence level 1. Binding protein with a strong affinity to the bleomycin family of antibiotics. Binds to CL990; an antimitotic-antibiotic compound. From Klebsiella pneumoniae.
   4381..4502    +  polyA_signal   SV40 poly(A) signal: SV40 polyadenylation signal
   4575..4591    -  protein_bind   lac operator: The lac repressor binds to the lac operator to inhibit transcription in E. coli. This inhibition can be relieved by adding lactose or isopropyl-β-D-thiogalactopyranoside (IPTG). lac repressor encoded by lacI
   4599..4629    -  promoter       lac promoter: promoter for the E. coli lac operon
   4644..4665    -  protein_bind   CAP binding site: CAP binding activates transcription in the presence of cAMP. E. coli catabolite activator protein
   4678..4770    -  CDS            lacI (fragment): lac repressor; lacI; The lac repressor binds to the lac operator to inhibit transcription in E. coli. This inhibition can be relieved by adding lactose or isopropyl-β-D-thiogalactopyranoside (IPTG).
   4942..5530    -  rep_origin     ori: high-copy-number ColE1/pMB1/pBR322/pUC origin of replication
   5701..6561    -  CDS            AmpR: β-lactamase; bla; confers resistance to ampicillin, carbenicillin, and related antibiotics
   6562..91      -  promoter       AmpR promoter (across the origin): bla
>Addgene plasmid #215539 | pEF.DEST51-mTurquoise2 | addgene full sequence | sequence record 446069 | Addgene NGS Result
AATATTATTGAAGCATTTATCAGGGTTATTGTCTCATGAGCGGATACATATTTGAATGTATTTAGAAAAA
TAAACAAATAGGGGTTCCGCGCACATTTCCCCGAAAAGTGCCACCTGACGTCGACGGATCGGGAGATCTC
CCGATCCCCTATGGTGCACTCTCAGTACAATCTGCTCTGATGCCGCATAGTTAAGCCAGTATCTGCTCCC
TGCTTGTGTGTTGGAGGTCGCTGAGTAGTGCGCGAGCAAAATTTAAGCTACAACAAGGCAAGGCTTGACC
GACAATTGCATGAAGAATCTGCTTAGGGTTAGGCGTTTTGCGCTGCTTCGCGATGTACGGGCCAGATATA
CGCGTTGACATTGATTATTGACTAGGCTTTTGCAAAAAGCTTTGCAAAGATGGATAAAGTTTTAAACAGA
GAGGAATCTTTGCAGCTAATGGACCTTCTAGGTCTTGAAAGGAGTGGGAATTGGCTCCGGTGCCCGTCAG
TGGGCAGAGCGCACATCGCCCACAGTCCCCGAGAAGTTGGGGGGAGGGGTCGGCAATTGAACCGGTGCCT
AGAGAAGGTGGCGCGGGGTAAACTGGGAAAGTGATGTCGTGTACTGGCTCCGCCTTTTTCCCGAGGGTGG
GGGAGAACCGTATATAAGTGCAGTAGTCGCCGTGAACGTTCTTTTTCGCAACGGGTTTGCCGCCAGAACA
CAGGTAAGTGCCGTGTGTGGTTCCCGCGGGCCTGGCCTCTTTACGGGTTATGGCCCTTGCGTGCCTTGAA
TTACTTCCACCTGGCTGCAGTACGTGATTCTTGATCCCGAGCTTCGGGTTGGAAGTGGGTGGGAGAGTTC
GAGGCCTTGCGCTTAAGGAGCCCCTTCGCCTCGTGCTTGAGTTGAGGCCTGGCCTGGGCGCTGGGGCCGC
CGCGTGCGAATCTGGTGGCACCTTCGCGCCTGTCTCGCTGCTTTCGATAAGTCTCTAGCCATTTAAAATT
TTTGATGACCTGCTGCGACGCTTTTTTTCTGGCAAGATAGTCTTGTAAATGCGGGCCAAGATCTGCACAC
TGGTATTTCGGTTTTTGGGGCCGCGGGCGGCGACGGGGCCCGTGCGTCCCAGCGCACATGTTCGGCGAGG
CGGGGCCTGCGAGCGCGGCCACCGAGAATCGGACGGGGGTAGTCTCAAGCTGGCCGGCCTGCTCTGGTGC
CTGGCCTCGCGCCGCCGTGTATCGCCCCGCCCTGGGCGGCAAGGCTGGCCCGGTCGGCACCAGTTGCGTG
AGCGGAAAGATGGCCGCTTCCCGGCCCTGCTGCAGGGAGCTCAAAATGGAGGACGCGGCGCTCGGGAGAG
CGGGCGGGTGAGTCACCCACACAAAGGAAAAGGGCCTTTCCGTCCTCAGCCGTCGCTTCATGTGACTCCA
CGGAGTACCGGGCGCCGTCCAGGCACCTCGATTAGTTCTCGAGCTTTTGGAGTACGTCGTCTTTAGGTTG
GGGGGAGGGGTTTTATGCGATGGAGTTTCCCCACACTGAGTGGGTGGAGACTGAAGTTAGGCCAGCTTGG
CACTTGATGTAATTCTCCTTGGAATTTGCCCTTTTTGAGTTTGGATCTTGGTTCATTCTCAAGCCTCAGA
CAGTGGTTCAAAGTTTTTTTCTTCCATTTCAGGTGTCGTGAGGAATTAGCTTGGTACTAATACGACTCAC
TATAGGGAGACCCAAGCTGGCTAGGTAAGCTTGATCAACAAGTTTGTACAAAAAAGCAGGCTGGCGCCGG
AACCAATTCAGTCGACTGGATCCGGTACCGCCACCATGGTGAGCAAGGGCGAGGAGCTGTTCACCGGGGT
GGTGCCCATCCTGGTCGAGCTGGACGGCGACGTAAACGGCCACAAGTTCAGCGTGTCCGGCGAGGGCGAG
GGCGATGCCACCTACGGCAAGCTGACCCTGAAGTTCATCTGCACCACCGGCAAGCTGCCCGTGCCCTGGC
CCACCCTCGTGACCACCCTGTCCTGGGGCGTGCAGTGCTTCGCCCGCTACCCCGACCACATGAAGCAGCA
CGACTTCTTCAAGTCCGCCATGCCCGAAGGCTACGTCCAGGAGCGCACCATCTTCTTCAAGGACGACGGC
AACTACAAGACCCGCGCCGAGGTGAAGTTCGAGGGCGACACCCTGGTGAACCGCATCGAGCTGAAGGGCA
TCGACTTCAAGGAGGACGGCAACATCCTGGGGCACAAGCTGGAGTACAACTACTTTAGCGACAACGTCTA
TATCACCGCCGACAAGCAGAAGAACGGCATCAAGGCCAACTTCAAGATCCGCCACAACATCGAGGACGGC
GGCGTGCAGCTCGCCGACCACTACCAGCAGAACACCCCCATCGGCGACGGCCCCGTGCTGCTGCCCGACA
ACCACTACCTGAGCACCCAGTCCAAGCTGAGCAAAGACCCCAACGAGAAGCGCGATCACATGGTCCTGCT
GGAGTTCGTGACCGCCGCCGGGATCACTCTCGGCATGGACGAGCTGTACAAGTAATGACTCGAGATATCT
AGACCCAGCTTTCTTGTACAAAGTGGTTGATCTAGAGGGCCCGCGGTTCGAAGGTAAGCCTATCCCTAAC
CCTCTCCTCGGTCTCGATTCTACGCGTACCGGTCATCATCACCATCACCATTGAGTTTAAACCCGCTGAT
CAGCCTCGACTGTGCCTTCTAGTTGCCAGCCATCTGTTGTTTGCCCCTCCCCCGTGCCTTCCTTGACCCT
GGAAGGTGCCACTCCCACTGTCCTTTCCTAATAAAATGAGGAAATTGCATCGCATTGTCTGAGTAGGTGT
CATTCTATTCTGGGGGGTGGGGTGGGGCAGGACAGCAAGGGGGAGGATTGGGAAGACAATAGCAGGCATG
CTGGGGATGCGGTGGGCTCTATGGCTTCTGAGGCGGAAAGAACCAGCTGGGGCTCTAGGGGGTATCCCC
[124 nt withheld, positions 2940-3063]
C
[91 nt withheld, positions 3065-3155]
A
[49 nt withheld, positions 3157-3205]
CCTTTGACGTTGGAGTCCACGTTCTTT
[37 nt withheld, positions 3233-3269]
ACCCTATCTCGGTCTATTCTTTTGATTTATAAGGGATTTTGCCGATTTCGGCCTATTGGTTAAAAAATGA
GCTGATTTAACAAAAATTTAACGCGAATTAATTCTGTGGAATGTGTGTCAGTTAGGGTGTGGAAAGTCCC
CAGGCTCCCCAGCAGGCAGAAGTATGCAAAGCATGCATCTCAATTAGTCAGCAACCAGGTGTGGAAAGTC
CCCAGGCTCCCCAGCAGGCAGAAGTATGCAAAGCATGCATCTCAATTAGTCAGCAACCATAGTCCCGCCC
CTAACTCCGCCCATCCCGCCCCTAACTCCGCCCAGTTCCGCCCATTCTCCGCCCCATGGCTGACTAATTT
TTTTTATTTATGCAGAGGCCGAGGCCGCCTCTGCCTCTGAGCTATTCCAGAAGTAGTGAGGAGGCTTTTT
TGGAGGCCTAGGCTTTTGCAAAAAGCTCCCGGGAGCTTGTATATCCATTTTCGGATCTGATCAGCACGTG
TTGACAATTAATCATCGGCATAGTATATCGGCATAGTATAATACGACAAGGTGAGGAACTAAACCATGGC
CAAGCCTTTGTCTCAAGAAGAATCCACCCTCATTGAAAGAGCAACGGCTACAATCAACAGCATCCCCATC
TCTGAAGACTACAGCGTCGCCAGCGCAGCTCTCTCTAGCGACGGCCGCATCTTCACTGGTGTCAATGTAT
ATCATTTTACTGGGGGACCTTGTGCAGAACTCGTGGTGCTGGGCACTGCTGCTGCTGCGGCAGCTGGCAA
CCTGACTTGTATCGTCGCGATCGGAAATGAGAACAGGGGCATCTTGAGCCCCTGCGGACGGTGCCGACAG
GTGCTTCTCGATCTGCATCCTGGGATCAAAGCCATAGTGAAGGACAGTGATGGACAGCCGACGGCAGTTG
GGATTCGTGAATTGCTGCCCTCTGGTTATGTGTGGGAGGGCTAAGCACTTCGTGGCCGAGGAGCAGGACT
GACACGTGCTACGAGATTTCGATTCCACCGCCGCCTTCTATGAAAGGTTGGGCTTCGGAATCGTTTTCCG
GGACGCCGGCTGGATGATCCTCCAGCGCGGGGATCTCATGCTGGAGTTCTTCGCCCACCCCAACTTGTTT
ATTGCAGCTTATAATGGTTACAAATAAAGCAATAGCATCACAAATTTCACAAATAAAGCATTTTTTTCAC
TGCATTCTAGTTGTGGTTTGTCCAAACTCATCAATGTATCTTATCATGTCTGTATACCGTCGACCTCTAG
CTAGAGCTTGGCGTAATCATGGTCATAGCTGTTTCCTGTGTGAAATTGTTATCCGCTCACAATTCCACAC
AACATACGAGCCGGAAGCATAAAGTGTAAAGCCTGGGGTGCCTAATGAGTGAGCTAACTCACATTAATTG
CGTTGCGCTCACTGCCCGCTTTCCAGTCGGGAAACCTGTCGTGCCAGCTGCATTAATGAATCGGCCAACG
CGCGGGGAGAGGCGGTTTGCGTATTGGGCGCTCTTCCGCTTCCTCGCTCACTGACTCGCTGCGCTCGGTC
GTTCGGCTGCGGCGAGCGGTATCAGCTCACTCAAAGGCGGTAATACGGTTATCCACAGAATCAGGGGATA
ACGCAGGAAAGAACATGTGAGCAAAAGGCCAGGAACCGTAAAAAGGCCGCGTTGCTGGCGTTTTTCCATA
GGCTCCGCCCCCCTGACGAGCATCACAAAAATCGACGCTCAAGTCAGAGGTGGCGAAACCCGACAGGACT
ATAAAGATACCAGGCGTTTCCCCCTGGAAGCTCCCTCGTGCGCTCTCCTGTTCCGACCCTGCCGCTTACC
GGATACCTGTCCGCCTTTCTCCCTTCGGGAAGCGTGGCGCTTTCTCATAGCTCACGCTGTAGGTATCTCA
GTTCGGTGTAGGTCGTTCGCTCCAAGCTGGGCTGTGTGCACGAACCCCCCGTTCAGCCCGACCGCTGCGC
CTTATCCGGTAACTATCGTCTTGAGTCCAACCCGGTAAGACACGACTTATCGCCACTGGCAGCAGCCACT
GGTAACAGGATTAGCAGAGCGAGGTATGTAGGCGGTGCTACAGAGTTCTTGAAGTGGTGGCCTAACTACG
GCTACACTAGAAGAACAGTATTTGGTATCTGCGCTCTGCTGAAGCCAGTTACCTTCGGAAAAAGAGTTGG
TAGCTCTTGATCCGGCAAACAAACCACCGCTGGTAGCGGTGGTTTTTTTGTTTGCAAGCAGCAGATTACG
CGCAGAAAAAAAGGATCTCAAGAAGATCCTTTGATCTTTTCTACGGGGTCTGACGCTCAGTGGAACGAAA
ACTCACGTTAAGGGATTTTGGTCATGAGATTATCAAAAAGGATCTTCACCTAGATCCTTTTAAATTAAAA
ATGAAGTTTTAAATCAATCTAAAGTATATATGAGTAAACTTGGTCTGACAGTTACCAATGCTTAATCAGT
GAGGCACCTATCTCAGCGATCTGTCTATTTCGTTCATCCATAGTTGCCTGACTCCCCGTCGTGTAGATAA
CTACGATACGGGAGGGCTTACCATCTGGCCCCAGTGCTGCAATGATACCGCGAGACCCACGCTCACCGGC
TCCAGATTTATCAGCAATAAACCAGCCAGCCGGAAGGGCCGAGCGCAGAAGTGGTCCTGCAACTTTATCC
GCCTCCATCCAGTCTATTAATTGTTGCCGGGAAGCTAGAGTAAGTAGTTCGCCAGTTAATAGTTTGCGCA
ACGTTGTTGCCATTGCTACAGGCATCGTGGTGTCACGCTCGTCGTTTGGTATGGCTTCATTCAGCTCCGG
TTCCCAACGATCAAGGCGAGTTACATGATCCCCCATGTTGTGCAAAAAAGCGGTTAGCTCCTTCGGTCCT
CCGATCGTTGTCAGAAGTAAGTTGGCCGCAGTGTTATCACTCATGGTTATGGCAGCACTGCATAATTCTC
TTACTGTCATGCCATCCGTAAGATGCTTTTCTGTGACTGGTGAGTACTCAACCAAGTCATTCTGAGAATA
GTGTATGCGGCGACCGAGTTGCTCTTGCCCGGCGTCAATACGGGATAATACCGCGCCACATAGCAGAACT
TTAAAAGTGCTCATCATTGGAAAACGTTCTTCGGGGCGAAAACTCTCAAGGATCTTACCGCTGTTGAGAT
CCAGTTCGATGTAACCCACTCGTGCACCCAACTGATCTTCAGCATCTTTTACTTTCACCAGCGTTTCTGG
GTGAGCAAAAACAGGAAGGCAAAATGCCGCAAAAAAGGGAATAAGGGCGACACGGAAATGTTGAATACTC
ATACTCTTCCTTTTTC
